Addgene plasmid #15409: FLAG-MED29
Depositing lab: Joan Conaway & Ronald Conaway. Depositing organization: Stowers Institute for Medical Research. Publication: A mammalian homolog of Drosophila melanogaster transcriptional coactivator intersex is a subunit of the mammalian Mediator complex. Sato S, Tomomori-Sato C, Banks CA, Parmely TJ, Sorokina I, Brower CS, Conaway RC, Conaway JW. J Biol Chem. 2003 Dec 12. 278(50):49671-4. 10.1074/jbc.C300444200 PubMed 14576168.
Backbone
  Vector backbone: pcDNA3.1 N-FLAG/Hyg
  Backbone manufacturer: Invitrogen, modified at Conaway lab
  Backbone size w/o insert (bp): 5600
  Vector type: Mammalian Expression
  Selectable markers: Hygromycin
Growth in bacteria
  Bacterial resistance: Ampicillin, 100 μg/mL
  Growth temperature: 37°C
  Growth strain: DH5alpha
  Copy number: High Copy
Gene/Insert
  Gene/Insert name: MED29 (alt names: Intersex; AK000411)
  Species: H. sapiens (human)
  Insert size (bp): 603
  Mutation: N/A
  GenBank ID: NM_138675
  Entrez Gene: MED29 (a.k.a. IXL, MED2)
  Tag / fusion protein: FLAG (N terminal on backbone)
  Cloning method: Restriction Enzyme; 5′ cloning site XhoI (not destroyed); 3′ cloning site BamHI (not destroyed)
  Sequencing primers: 5′ T7; 3′ BGH rev
Terms and licenses: Academic/Nonprofit Terms; Industry Terms: Not Available to Industry
How to cite: FLAG-MED29 was a gift from Joan Conaway & Ronald Conaway (Addgene plasmid # 15409 ; http://n2t.net/addgene:15409 ; RRID:Addgene_15409)
