[The description below was written by a language model from this plasmid's Addgene catalogue record.]
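Description:
FLAG-MED29 is a mammalian expression plasmid built on a laboratory-modified version of the commercial pcDNA3.1 backbone (pcDNA3.1 N-FLAG/Hyg, about 5.6 kb without insert). It is maintained as a high-copy plasmid in E. coli under ampicillin selection. It also carries a hygromycin resistance marker, so transfected mammalian cells can be selected and stable lines established. No feature table accompanies the record, and the promoter and polyadenylation signal are not listed explicitly. However, pcDNA3.1-family vectors normally drive the insert from the CMV immediate-early promoter and terminate with the bovine growth hormone polyadenylation signal. The listed T7 forward and BGH reverse sequencing primers are consistent with that arrangement.

The insert is the human MED29 coding sequence (about 600 bp; also known as Intersex or IXL), with no mutations recorded. It was cloned between XhoI and BamHI sites, both of which remain intact. The backbone supplies a FLAG epitope upstream of the cloning site, so the protein is expressed with an N-terminal FLAG tag that allows detection and immunoaffinity capture with anti-FLAG antibodies.

MED29 is the mammalian homolog of the Drosophila transcriptional coactivator Intersex, and the associated publication identifies it as a subunit of the mammalian Mediator complex. The construct is therefore suited to expressing tagged MED29 transiently or stably in mammalian cells. Likely applications include purifying associated Mediator components by FLAG pulldown, examining subunit interactions, and following the protein by immunoblotting or immunofluorescence.
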