>Addgene plasmid #15409 | FLAG-MED29 | addgene partial sequence | sequence record 21897 | T7 5'-TAATACGACTCACTATAGGG-3'
ACAAGGACGATGATGACAAGCTCGAGACCATGGCTGCATCCCAGCAGCAAGCTTCAGCGGCTTCCTCAGC
TGCTGGTGTATCGGGTCCTAGTTCGGCTGGCGGCCCGGGTCCCCAGCAGCAGCCGCAACCGCCAGCACAA
CTGGTGGGCCCTGCCCAGAGCGGCCTCCTGCAGCAACAGCAACAGGACTTCGATCCTGTGCAGCGTTATA
AGATGCTCATCCCGCAGCTGAAGGAGAGTCTACAGACCTTGATGAAGGTTGCGGCCCAAAACTTGATTCA
GAACACTAACATCGACAATGGACAAAAGAGCAGTGATGGACCCATACAGCGCTTTGACAAGTGCCTGGAA
GAGTTCTATGCACTCTGTGACCAGCTGGAGCTGTGCCTGCGCCTGGCGCATGAGTGCCTGTCACAGAGTT
GTGACAGTGCCAAGCACTCTCCAACGTTGGTGCCCACAGCCACCAAGCCCGACGCAGTGCAGCCTGACAG
CCTCCCCTACCCACAGTACCTGGCGGTCATCAAAGCCCAGATTTCCTGTGCCAAGGACATTCACACCGCC
CTGCTGGACTGTGCCAACAAGGTCACGGGCAAGACACCCGCACCACCTGCTGGCCCTGGGGGCACTCTGT
GAGGATCCGGTACCGTCGAGTCTAGAGGGCCCGTTTAAACCCGCTGATCAGCCTCGACTGTGCCTTCTAG
TTGCCAGCCATCTGTTGTTTGCCCCTCCCCCGTGCCTT
